Addgene plasmid #75879: CKMT1A gRNA (BRDN0001149136)
Purpose: 3rd generation lentiviral gRNA plasmid targeting human CKMT1A
Depositing lab: John Doench & David Root. Depositing organization: Broad Institute. Publication: Optimized sgRNA design to maximize activity and minimize off-target effects of CRISPR-Cas9. Doench JG, Fusi N, Sullender M, Hegde M, Vaimberg EW, Donovan KF, Smith I, Tothova Z, Wilen C, Orchard R, Virgin HW, Listgarten J, Root DE. Nat Biotechnol. 2016 Jan 18. doi: 10.1038/nbt.3437. PubMed 26780180.
Backbone
  Vector backbone: lentiGuide-Puro
  Backbone manufacturer: Zhang Lab (Addgene plasmid # 52963)
  Vector type: Mammalian Expression, Lentiviral, CRISPR
  Selectable markers: Puromycin
Growth in bacteria
  Bacterial resistance: Ampicillin, 100 μg/mL
  Growth temperature: 37°C
  Growth strain: DH5alpha
  Copy number: High Copy
Gene/Insert
  Gene/Insert name: CKMT1A,CKMT1B (alt names: CKMT1A; NM_001015001.1)
  gRNA/shRNA sequence: AGAGGTGGAACGTGTTGTGG
  Species: H. sapiens (human)
  Entrez Gene: CKMT1A (a.k.a. CKMT1, UMTCK, CKMT1B, FLJ50967)
  Promoter: hU6
  Cloning method: Unknown
  Sequencing primers: 5′ U6-F; 3′ pS2-R
Terms and licenses: Academic/Nonprofit Terms; Industry Terms: Not Available to Industry
Depositor comments: The gRNA was designed to target the following Genbank reference sequence(s): NM_001015001.1,NM_020990.3. Note that this plasmid does NOT contain Cas9. It should be used in conjunction with lentiCas9-Blast (Addgene #52962) or otherwise with cell lines already expressing Cas9. Browse the full kinome gRNA library at http://www.addgene.org/pooled-library/broadgpp-human-kinome/ or visit http://www.broadinstitute.org/rnai/public/ for detailed protocols and information.
How to cite: CKMT1A gRNA (BRDN0001149136) was a gift from John Doench & David Root (Addgene plasmid # 75879 ; http://n2t.net/addgene:75879 ; RRID:Addgene_75879)
