[The description below was written by a language model from this plasmid's Addgene catalogue record and the feature table of its GenBank file.]
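Description:
CKMT1A gRNA (BRDN0001149136) is a third-generation lentiviral CRISPR guide RNA plasmid of 8,323 bp built on the lentiGuide-Puro backbone. It is designed to deliver a single guide targeting human CKMT1A into mammalian cells. The depositor notes that the guide was designed against reference transcripts for both CKMT1A and its paralogue CKMT1B, so both genes are listed as targets. In bacteria the plasmid is maintained at high copy from a ColE1/pUC-type origin with ampicillin selection through beta-lactamase. The backbone also carries an f1 origin, an SV40 origin and residual lac, T7 and T3 promoter elements.

The lentiviral cassette begins with an RSV promoter fused to a truncated HIV-1 5' LTR, which makes genomic RNA transcription in packaging cells Tat-independent. This is followed by the Psi packaging signal and the RRE for Rev-dependent nuclear export. It ends with a U3-deleted, self-inactivating 3' LTR, with an SV40 poly(A) signal just downstream. Within this unit, a human U6 RNA polymerase III promoter drives the targeting spacer joined to the Streptococcus pyogenes Cas9 gRNA scaffold. A cPPT/CTS element, which aids nuclear import of the proviral DNA, lies downstream of the scaffold. A separate EF-1-alpha promoter, including its intron A, expresses puromycin N-acetyltransferase for selecting transduced cells, and a WPRE enhances transcript expression.

The plasmid does not encode Cas9, so it must be used with a separate Cas9 vector or in cells that already express Cas9. It belongs to a human kinome gRNA collection and is suited to Cas9-mediated knockout of CKMT1A/CKMT1B.
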