LOCUS       Exported 8323 bp ds-DNA circular SYN 13-MAY-2021
DEFINITION  3rd generation lentiviral gRNA plasmid targeting human CKMT1A.
ACCESSION   .
VERSION     .
KEYWORDS    CKMT1A gRNA (BRDN0001149136)
SOURCE      synthetic DNA construct
  ORGANISM  synthetic DNA construct
REFERENCE   1 (bases 1 to 8323)
  AUTHORS   Doench JG, Fusi N, Sullender M, Hegde M, Vaimberg EW, Donovan KF,
            Smith I, Tothova Z, Wilen C, Orchard R, Virgin HW, Listgarten J,
            Root DE
  TITLE     Optimized sgRNA design to maximize activity and minimize off-target
            effects of CRISPR-Cas9.
  JOURNAL   Nat Biotechnol. 2016 Jan 18. doi: 10.1038/nbt.3437.
  PUBMED    26780180
REFERENCE   2 (bases 1 to 8323)
  AUTHORS   .
  TITLE     Direct Submission
  JOURNAL   Exported May 13, 2021 from SnapGene Server 1.1.58
            http://www.snapgene.com
FEATURES             Location/Qualifiers
     source          1..8323
                     /organism="synthetic DNA construct"
                     /mol_type="other DNA"
     promoter        87..1265
                     /label=EF-1-alpha promoter
                     /note="strong constitutive promoter for human elongation
                     factor EF-1-alpha"
     intron          318..1256
                     /label=EF-1-alpha intron A
                     /note="intron upstream of the start codon of human
                     EF-1-alpha"
     primer_bind     1213..1233
                     /label=EF1a-F
                     /note="Human elongation factor-1a promoter, forward primer"
     CDS             1278..1877
                     /codon_start=1
                     /gene="pac from Streptomyces alboniger"
                     /product="puromycin N-acetyltransferase"
                     /label=PuroR
                     /note="confers resistance to puromycin"
                     /translation="MTEYKPTVRLATRDDVPRAVRTLAAAFADYPATRHTVDPDRHIER
                     VTELQELFLTRVGLDIGKVWVADDGAAVAVWTTPESVEAGAVFAEIGPRMAELSGSRLA
                     AQQQMEGLLAPHRPKEPAWFLATVGVSPDHQGKGLGSAVVLPGVEAAERAGVPAFLETS
                     APRNLPFYERLGFTVTADVEVPEGPRTWCMTRKPGA"
     primer_bind     complement(1278..1297)
                     /label=Puro-R
                     /note="Puromycin resistance gene, reverse primer. Also
                     called puro-variant-R"
     primer_bind     1774..1794
                     /label=Puro-F
                     /note="Puromycin resistance gene, forward primer"
     misc_feature    1893..2481
                     /label=WPRE
                     /note="woodchuck hepatitis virus posttranscriptional
                     regulatory element"
     primer_bind     complement(1946..1966)
                     /label=WPRE-R
                     /note="WPRE, reverse primer"
     CDS             complement(2364..2375)
                     /codon_start=1
                     /product="Factor Xa recognition and cleavage site"
                     /label=Factor Xa site
                     /translation="IEGR"
     LTR             2553..2786
                     /label=3' LTR (Delta-U3)
                     /note="self-inactivating 3' long terminal repeat (LTR) from
                     HIV-1"
     polyA_signal    2864..2985
                     /label=SV40 poly(A) signal
                     /note="SV40 polyadenylation signal"
     primer_bind     complement(2901..2920)
                     /label=SV40pA-R
                     /note="SV40 polyA, reverse primer"
     primer_bind     2955..2974
                     /label=EBV-rev
                     /note="SV40 polyA terminator, reverse primer"
     rep_origin      3025..3160
                     /label=SV40 ori
                     /note="SV40 origin of replication"
     primer_bind     3087..3106
                     /label=SV40pro-F
                     /note="SV40 promoter/origin, forward primer"
     primer_bind     complement(3180..3199)
                     /label=T7
                     /note="T7 promoter, forward primer"
     promoter        complement(3181..3199)
                     /label=T7 promoter
                     /note="promoter for bacteriophage T7 RNA polymerase"
     primer_bind     complement(3209..3226)
                     /label=M13 Forward
                     /note="In lacZ gene. Also called M13-F20 or M13 (-21)
                     Forward"
     primer_bind     complement(3209..3225)
                     /label=M13 fwd
                     /note="common sequencing primer, one of multiple similar
                     variants"
     primer_bind     complement(3218..3240)
                     /label=M13/pUC Forward
                     /note="In lacZ gene"
     rep_origin      3367..3822
                     /direction=RIGHT
                     /label=f1 ori
                     /note="f1 bacteriophage origin of replication; arrow
                     indicates direction of (+) strand synthesis"
     primer_bind     complement(3454..3473)
                     /label=F1ori-R
                     /note="F1 origin, reverse primer"
     primer_bind     3664..3685
                     /label=F1ori-F
                     /note="F1 origin, forward primer"
     promoter        3848..3952
                     /gene="bla"
                     /label=AmpR promoter
     CDS             3953..4813
                     /codon_start=1
                     /gene="bla"
                     /product="beta-lactamase"
                     /label=AmpR
                     /note="confers resistance to ampicillin, carbenicillin, and
                     related antibiotics"
                     /translation="MSIQHFRVALIPFFAAFCLPVFAHPETLVKVKDAEDQLGARVGYI
                     ELDLNSGKILESFRPEERFPMMSTFKVLLCGAVLSRIDAGQEQLGRRIHYSQNDLVEYS
                     PVTEKHLTDGMTVRELCSAAITMSDNTAANLLLTTIGGPKELTAFLHNMGDHVTRLDRW
                     EPELNEAIPNDERDTTMPVAMATTLRKLLTGELLTLASRQQLIDWMEADKVAGPLLRSA
                     LPAGWFIADKSGAGERGSRGIIAALGPDGKPSRIVVIYTTGSQATMDERNRQIAEIGAS
                     LIKHW"
     primer_bind     complement(4171..4190)
                     /label=Amp-R
                     /note="Ampicillin resistance gene, reverse primer"
     rep_origin      4984..5572
                     /direction=RIGHT
                     /label=ori
                     /note="high-copy-number ColE1/pMB1/pBR322/pUC origin of
                     replication"
     primer_bind     5473..5492
                     /label=pBR322ori-F
                     /note="pBR322 origin, forward primer"
     primer_bind     5726..5743
                     /label=L4440
                     /note="L4440 vector, forward primer"
     protein_bind    5860..5881
                     /label=CAP binding site
                     /bound_moiety="E. coli catabolite activator protein"
                     /note="CAP binding activates transcription in the presence
                     of cAMP."
     promoter        5896..5926
                     /label=lac promoter
                     /note="promoter for the E. coli lac operon"
     protein_bind    5934..5950
                     /label=lac operator
                     /bound_moiety="lac repressor encoded by lacI"
                     /note="The lac repressor binds to the lac operator to
                     inhibit transcription in E. coli. This inhibition can be
                     relieved by adding lactose or
                     isopropyl-beta-D-thiogalactopyranoside (IPTG)."
     primer_bind     5939..5961
                     /label=M13/pUC Reverse
                     /note="In lacZ gene"
     primer_bind     5958..5974
                     /label=M13 rev
                     /note="common sequencing primer, one of multiple similar
                     variants"
     primer_bind     5958..5974
                     /label=M13 Reverse
                     /note="In lacZ gene. Also called M13-rev"
     primer_bind     5993..6013
                     /label=T3
                     /note="T3 promoter, forward primer"
     promoter        5995..6013
                     /label=T3 promoter
                     /note="promoter for bacteriophage T3 RNA polymerase"
     promoter        6041..6267
                     /label=RSV promoter
                     /note="Rous sarcoma virus enhancer/promoter"
     LTR             6268..6448
                     /label=5' LTR (truncated)
                     /note="truncated 5' long terminal repeat (LTR) from HIV-1"
     misc_feature    6495..6620
                     /label=HIV-1 Psi
                     /note="packaging signal of human immunodeficiency virus
                     type 1"
     misc_feature    7113..7346
                     /label=RRE
                     /note="The Rev response element (RRE) of HIV-1 allows for
                     Rev-dependent mRNA export from the nucleus to the
                     cytoplasm."
     CDS             7531..7575
                     /codon_start=1
                     /product="antigenic peptide corresponding to amino acids
                     655 to 669 of the HIV envelope protein gp41 (Lutje Hulsik
                     et al., 2013)"
                     /label=gp41 peptide
                     /note="recognized by the 2H10 single-chain llama nanobody"
                     /translation="KNEQELLELDKWASL"
     promoter        7753..7993
                     /label=U6 promoter
                     /note="RNA polymerase III promoter for human U6 snRNA"
     primer_bind     7753..7773
                     /label=hU6-F
                     /note="Human U6 promoter, forward primer"
     primer_bind     7924..7943
                     /label=LKO.1 5'
                     /note="Human U6 promoter, forward primer"
     misc_RNA        8023..8098
                     /label=gRNA scaffold
                     /note="guide RNA scaffold for the Streptococcus pyogenes
                     CRISPR/Cas9 system"
     misc_feature    8154..8271
                     /label=cPPT/CTS
                     /note="central polypurine tract and central termination
                     sequence of HIV-1"
ORIGIN
        1 cccgggtgca aagatggata aagttttaaa cagagaggaa tctttgcagc taatggacct
       61 tctaggtctt gaaaggagtg ggaattggct ccggtgcccg tcagtgggca gagcgcacat
      121 cgcccacagt ccccgagaag ttggggggag gggtcggcaa ttgatccggt gcctagagaa
      181 ggtggcgcgg ggtaaactgg gaaagtgatg tcgtgtactg gctccgcctt tttcccgagg
      241 gtgggggaga accgtatata agtgcagtag tcgccgtgaa cgttcttttt cgcaacgggt
      301 ttgccgccag aacacaggta agtgccgtgt gtggttcccg cgggcctggc ctctttacgg
      361 gttatggccc ttgcgtgcct tgaattactt ccacctggct gcagtacgtg attcttgatc
      421 ccgagcttcg ggttggaagt gggtgggaga gttcgaggcc ttgcgcttaa ggagcccctt
      481 cgcctcgtgc ttgagttgag gcctggcctg ggcgctgggg ccgccgcgtg cgaatctggt
      541 ggcaccttcg cgcctgtctc gctgctttcg ataagtctct agccatttaa aatttttgat
      601 gacctgctgc gacgcttttt ttctggcaag atagtcttgt aaatgcgggc caagatctgc
      661 acactggtat ttcggttttt ggggccgcgg gcggcgacgg ggcccgtgcg tcccagcgca
      721 catgttcggc gaggcggggc ctgcgagcgc ggccaccgag aatcggacgg gggtagtctc
      781 aagctggccg gcctgctctg gtgcctggcc tcgcgccgcc gtgtatcgcc ccgccctggg
      841 cggcaaggct ggcccggtcg gcaccagttg cgtgagcgga aagatggccg cttcccggcc
      901 ctgctgcagg gagctcaaaa tggaggacgc ggcgctcggg agagcgggcg ggtgagtcac
      961 ccacacaaag gaaaagggcc tttccgtcct cagccgtcgc ttcatgtgac tccacggagt
     1021 accgggcgcc gtccaggcac ctcgattagt tctcgagctt ttggagtacg tcgtctttag
     1081 gttgggggga ggggttttat gcgatggagt ttccccacac tgagtgggtg gagactgaag
     1141 ttaggccagc ttggcacttg atgtaattct ccttggaatt tgcccttttt gagtttggat
     1201 cttggttcat tctcaagcct cagacagtgg ttcaaagttt ttttcttcca tttcaggtgt
     1261 cgtgacgtac ggccaccatg accgagtaca agcccacggt gcgcctcgcc acccgcgacg
     1321 acgtccccag ggccgtacgc accctcgccg ccgcgttcgc cgactacccc gccacgcgcc
     1381 acaccgtcga tccggaccgc cacatcgagc gggtcaccga gctgcaagaa ctcttcctca
     1441 cgcgcgtcgg gctcgacatc ggcaaggtgt gggtcgcgga cgacggcgcc gccgtggcgg
     1501 tctggaccac gccggagagc gtcgaagcgg gggcggtgtt cgccgagatc ggcccgcgca
     1561 tggccgagtt gagcggttcc cggctggccg cgcagcaaca gatggaaggc ctcctggcgc
     1621 cgcaccggcc caaggagccc gcgtggttcc tggccaccgt cggagtctcg cccgaccacc
     1681 agggcaaggg tctgggcagc gccgtcgtgc tccccggagt ggaggcggcc gagcgcgccg
     1741 gggtgcccgc cttcctggag acctccgcgc cccgcaacct ccccttctac gagcggctcg
     1801 gcttcaccgt caccgccgac gtcgaggtgc ccgaaggacc gcgcacctgg tgcatgaccc
     1861 gcaagcccgg tgcctgaacg cgttaagtcg acaatcaacc tctggattac aaaatttgtg
     1921 aaagattgac tggtattctt aactatgttg ctccttttac gctatgtgga tacgctgctt
     1981 taatgccttt gtatcatgct attgcttccc gtatggcttt cattttctcc tccttgtata
     2041 aatcctggtt gctgtctctt tatgaggagt tgtggcccgt tgtcaggcaa cgtggcgtgg
     2101 tgtgcactgt gtttgctgac gcaaccccca ctggttgggg cattgccacc acctgtcagc
     2161 tcctttccgg gactttcgct ttccccctcc ctattgccac ggcggaactc atcgccgcct
     2221 gccttgcccg ctgctggaca ggggctcggc tgttgggcac tgacaattcc gtggtgttgt
     2281 cggggaaatc atcgtccttt ccttggctgc tcgcctgtgt tgccacctgg attctgcgcg
     2341 ggacgtcctt ctgctacgtc ccttcggccc tcaatccagc ggaccttcct tcccgcggcc
     2401 tgctgccggc tctgcggcct cttccgcgtc ttcgccttcg ccctcagacg agtcggatct
     2461 ccctttgggc cgcctccccg cgtcgacttt aagaccaatg acttacaagg cagctgtaga
     2521 tcttagccac tttttaaaag aaaagggggg actggaaggg ctaattcact cccaacgaag
     2581 acaagatctg ctttttgctt gtactgggtc tctctggtta gaccagatct gagcctggga
     2641 gctctctggc taactaggga acccactgct taagcctcaa taaagcttgc cttgagtgct
     2701 tcaagtagtg tgtgcccgtc tgttgtgtga ctctggtaac tagagatccc tcagaccctt
     2761 ttagtcagtg tggaaaatct ctagcagtac gtatagtagt tcatgtcatc ttattattca
     2821 gtatttataa cttgcaaaga aatgaatatc agagagtgag aggaacttgt ttattgcagc
     2881 ttataatggt tacaaataaa gcaatagcat cacaaatttc acaaataaag catttttttc
     2941 actgcattct agttgtggtt tgtccaaact catcaatgta tcttatcatg tctggctcta
     3001 gctatcccgc ccctaactcc gcccatcccg cccctaactc cgcccagttc cgcccattct
     3061 ccgccccatg gctgactaat tttttttatt tatgcagagg ccgaggccgc ctcggcctct
     3121 gagctattcc agaagtagtg aggaggcttt tttggaggcc tagggacgta cccaattcgc
     3181 cctatagtga gtcgtattac gcgcgctcac tggccgtcgt tttacaacgt cgtgactggg
     3241 aaaaccctgg cgttacccaa cttaatcgcc ttgcagcaca tccccctttc gccagctggc
     3301 gtaatagcga agaggcccgc accgatcgcc cttcccaaca gttgcgcagc ctgaatggcg
     3361 aatgggnnnn nnnnnnnnnn nnnnnnnnnn nnnnnnnnnn nnnnnnnnnn nnnnnnnnnn
     3421 nnnnnnnnnn nnnnnnnnnn nnnnnnnnnn nnnnnnnnnn nnnnnnnnnn nnnnnnnnnn
     3481 nnnnnnnnnn cnnnnnnnnn nnnnnnnnnn nnnnnnnnnn nnnnnnnnnn nnnnnnnnnn
     3541 nnnnnnnnnn nnnnnnnnnn nnnnnnnnnn nnnnnnnnnn nnannnnnnn nnnnnnnnnn
     3601 nnnnnnnnnn nnnnnnnnnn nnnnnnnnnn nncctttgac gttggagtcc acgttcttta
     3661 atagtggact cttgttccaa actggaacaa cactcaaccc tatctcggtc tattcttttg
     3721 atttataagg gattttgccg atttcggcct attggttaaa aaatgagctg atttaacaaa
     3781 aatttaacgc gaattttaac aaaatattaa cgcttacaat ttaggtggca cttttcgggg
     3841 aaatgtgcgc ggaaccccta tttgtttatt tttctaaata cattcaaata tgtatccgct
     3901 catgagacaa taaccctgat aaatgcttca ataatattga aaaaggaaga gtatgagtat
     3961 tcaacatttc cgtgtcgccc ttattccctt ttttgcggca ttttgccttc ctgtttttgc
     4021 tcacccagaa acgctggtga aagtaaaaga tgctgaagat cagttgggtg cacgagtggg
     4081 ttacatcgaa ctggatctca acagcggtaa gatccttgag agttttcgcc ccgaagaacg
     4141 ttttccaatg atgagcactt ttaaagttct gctatgtggc gcggtattat cccgtattga
     4201 cgccgggcaa gagcaactcg gtcgccgcat acactattct cagaatgact tggttgagta
     4261 ctcaccagtc acagaaaagc atcttacgga tggcatgaca gtaagagaat tatgcagtgc
     4321 tgccataacc atgagtgata acactgcggc caacttactt ctgacaacga tcggaggacc
     4381 gaaggagcta accgcttttt tgcacaacat gggggatcat gtaactcgcc ttgatcgttg
     4441 ggaaccggag ctgaatgaag ccataccaaa cgacgagcgt gacaccacga tgcctgtagc
     4501 aatggcaaca acgttgcgca aactattaac tggcgaacta cttactctag cttcccggca
     4561 acaattaata gactggatgg aggcggataa agttgcagga ccacttctgc gctcggccct
     4621 tccggctggc tggtttattg ctgataaatc tggagccggt gagcgtgggt ctcgcggtat
     4681 cattgcagca ctggggccag atggtaagcc ctcccgtatc gtagttatct acacgacggg
     4741 gagtcaggca actatggatg aacgaaatag acagatcgct gagataggtg cctcactgat
     4801 taagcattgg taactgtcag accaagttta ctcatatata ctttagattg atttaaaact
     4861 tcatttttaa tttaaaagga tctaggtgaa gatccttttt gataatctca tgaccaaaat
     4921 cccttaacgt gagttttcgt tccactgagc gtcagacccc gtagaaaaga tcaaaggatc
     4981 ttcttgagat cctttttttc tgcgcgtaat ctgctgcttg caaacaaaaa aaccaccgct
     5041 accagcggtg gtttgtttgc cggatcaaga gctaccaact ctttttccga aggtaactgg
     5101 cttcagcaga gcgcagatac caaatactgt tcttctagtg tagccgtagt taggccacca
     5161 cttcaagaac tctgtagcac cgcctacata cctcgctctg ctaatcctgt taccagtggc
     5221 tgctgccagt ggcgataagt cgtgtcttac cgggttggac tcaagacgat agttaccgga
     5281 taaggcgcag cggtcgggct gaacgggggg ttcgtgcaca cagcccagct tggagcgaac
     5341 gacctacacc gaactgagat acctacagcg tgagctatga gaaagcgcca cgcttcccga
     5401 agggagaaag gcggacaggt atccggtaag cggcagggtc ggaacaggag agcgcacgag
     5461 ggagcttcca gggggaaacg cctggtatct ttatagtcct gtcgggtttc gccacctctg
     5521 acttgagcgt cgatttttgt gatgctcgtc aggggggcgg agcctatgga aaaacgccag
     5581 caacgcggcc tttttacggt tcctggcctt ttgctggcct tttgctcaca tgttctttcc
     5641 tgcgttatcc cctgattctg tggataaccg tattaccgcc tttgagtgag ctgataccgc
     5701 tcgccgcagc cgaacgaccg agcgcagcga gtcagtgagc gaggaagcgg aagagcgccc
     5761 aatacgcaaa ccgcctctcc ccgcgcgttg gccgattcat taatgcagct ggcacgacag
     5821 gtttcccgac tggaaagcgg gcagtgagcg caacgcaatt aatgtgagtt agctcactca
     5881 ttaggcaccc caggctttac actttatgct tccggctcgt atgttgtgtg gaattgtgag
     5941 cggataacaa tttcacacag gaaacagcta tgaccatgat tacgccaagc gcgcaattaa
     6001 ccctcactaa agggaacaaa agctggagct gcaagcttaa tgtagtctta tgcaatactc
     6061 ttgtagtctt gcaacatggt aacgatgagt tagcaacatg ccttacaagg agagaaaaag
     6121 caccgtgcat gccgattggt ggaagtaagg tggtacgatc gtgccttatt aggaaggcaa
     6181 cagacgggtc tgacatggat tggacgaacc actgaattgc cgcattgcag agatattgta
     6241 tttaagtgcc tagctcgata cataaacggg tctctctggt tagaccagat ctgagcctgg
     6301 gagctctctg gctaactagg gaacccactg cttaagcctc aataaagctt gccttgagtg
     6361 cttcaagtag tgtgtgcccg tctgttgtgt gactctggta actagagatc cctcagaccc
     6421 ttttagtcag tgtggaaaat ctctagcagt ggcgcccgaa cagggacttg aaagcgaaag
     6481 ggaaaccaga ggagctctct cgacgcagga ctcggcttgc tgaagcgcgc acggcaagag
     6541 gcgaggggcg gcgactggtg agtacgccaa aaattttgac tagcggaggc tagaaggaga
     6601 gagatgggtg cgagagcgtc agtattaagc gggggagaat tagatcgcga tgggaaaaaa
     6661 ttcggttaag gccaggggga aagaaaaaat ataaattaaa acatatagta tgggcaagca
     6721 gggagctaga acgattcgca gttaatcctg gcctgttaga aacatcagaa ggctgtagac
     6781 aaatactggg acagctacaa ccatcccttc agacaggatc agaagaactt agatcattat
     6841 ataatacagt agcaaccctc tattgtgtgc atcaaaggat agagataaaa gacaccaagg
     6901 aagctttaga caagatagag gaagagcaaa acaaaagtaa gaccaccgca cagcaagcgg
     6961 ccgctgatct tcagacctgg aggaggagat atgagggaca attggagaag tgaattatat
     7021 aaatataaag tagtaaaaat tgaaccatta ggagtagcac ccaccaaggc aaagagaaga
     7081 gtggtgcaga gagaaaaaag agcagtggga ataggagctt tgttccttgg gttcttggga
     7141 gcagcaggaa gcactatggg cgcagcgtca atgacgctga cggtacaggc cagacaatta
     7201 ttgtctggta tagtgcagca gcagaacaat ttgctgaggg ctattgaggc gcaacagcat
     7261 ctgttgcaac tcacagtctg gggcatcaag cagctccagg caagaatcct ggctgtggaa
     7321 agatacctaa aggatcaaca gctcctgggg atttggggtt gctctggaaa actcatttgc
     7381 accactgctg tgccttggaa tgctagttgg agtaataaat ctctggaaca gatttggaat
     7441 cacacgacct ggatggagtg ggacagagaa attaacaatt acacaagctt aatacactcc
     7501 ttaattgaag aatcgcaaaa ccagcaagaa aagaatgaac aagaattatt ggaattagat
     7561 aaatgggcaa gtttgtggaa ttggtttaac ataacaaatt ggctgtggta tataaaatta
     7621 ttcataatga tagtaggagg cttggtaggt ttaagaatag tttttgctgt actttctata
     7681 gtgaatagag ttaggcaggg atattcacca ttatcgtttc agacccacct cccaaccccg
     7741 aggggaccca gagagggcct atttcccatg attccttcat atttgcatat acgatacaag
     7801 gctgttagag agataattag aattaatttg actgtaaaca caaagatatt agtacaaaat
     7861 acgtgacgta gaaagtaata atttcttggg tagtttgcag ttttaaaatt atgttttaaa
     7921 atggactatc atatgcttac cgtaacttga aagtatttcg atttcttggc tttatatatc
     7981 ttgtggaaag gacgaaacac cgagaggtgg aacgtgttgt gggttttaga gctagaaata
     8041 gcaagttaaa ataaggctag tccgttatca acttgaaaaa gtggcaccga gtcggtgctt
     8101 ttttaagctt ggcgtaacta gatcttgaga caaatggcag tattcatcca caattttaaa
     8161 agaaaagggg ggattggggg gtacagtgca ggggaaagaa tagtagacat aatagcaaca
     8221 gacatacaaa ctaaagaatt acaaaaacaa attacaaaaa ttcaaaattt tcgggtttat
     8281 tacagggaca gcagagatcc actttggcgc cggctcgagg ggg
//
