>Addgene plasmid #75879 | CKMT1A gRNA (BRDN0001149136) | depositor partial sequence | sequence record 143339 | Target Sequence
AGAGGTGGAACGTGTTGTGG
