>Addgene plasmid #75879 | CKMT1A gRNA (BRDN0001149136) | addgene partial sequence | sequence record 184745 | hU6-F
CGTAGAAAGTAATAATTTCTTGGGTAGTTTGCAGTTTTAAAATTATGTTTTAAAATGGACTATCATATGC
TTACCGTAACTTGAAAGTATTTCGATTTCTTGGCTTTATATATCTTGTGGAAAGGACGAAACACCGAGAG
GTGGAACGTGTTGTGGGTTTTAGAGCTAGAAATAGCAAGTTAAAATAAGGCTAGTCCGTTATCAACTTGA
AAAAGTGGCACCGAGTCGGTGCTTTTTTAAGCTTGGCGTAACTAGATCTTGAGACAAATGGCAGTATTCA
TCCACAATTTTAAAAGAAAAGGGGGGATTGGGGGGTACAGTGCAGGGGAAAGAATAGTAGACATAATAGC
AACAGACATACAAACTAAAGAATTACAAAAACAAATTACAAAAATTCAAAATTTTCGGGTTTATTACAGG
GACAGCAGAGATCCACTTTGGCGCCGGCTCGAGGGGGCCCGGGTGCAAAGATGGATAAAGTTTTAAACAG
AGAGGAATCTTTGCAGCTAATGGACCTTCTAGGTCTTGAAAGGAGTGGGAATTGGCTCCGGTGCCCGTCA
GTGGGCAGAG
